>Addgene plasmid #209386 | LI D-E TurboID | addgene full sequence | sequence record 418451 | Addgene NGS Result
CGACGTAGCCACCTACTCCCAACATCAGCCGGACTCCGATTACCTCGGGAACTTGCTCCGTAGTAAGACA
TTCATCGCGCTTGCTGCCTTCGACCAAGAAGCGGTTGTTGGCGCTCTCGCGGCTTACGTTCTGCCCAAGT
TTGAGCAGCCGCGTAGTGAGATCTATATCTATGATCTCGCAGTCTCCGGAGAGCACCGGAGGCAGGGCAT
TGCCACCGCGCTCATCAATCTCCTCAAGCATGAGGCCAACGCGCTTGGTGCTTATGTGATCTACGTGCAA
GCAGATTACGGTGACGATCCCGCAGTGGCTCTCTATACAAAGTTGGGCATACGGGAAGAAGTGATGCACT
TTGATATCGACCCAAGTACCGCCACCTAACAATTCGTTCAAGCCGAGATCGGCTTCCCGGCCGCGGAGTT
GTTCGGTAAATTGTCACAACGCCGCTCATGACATTAACCTATAAAAATAGGCGTATCACGAGGCCCTTTT
GTCTCGCGCGTTTCGGTGATGACGGTGAAAACCTCTGACACATGCAGCTCCCGGAGAAGGTCACAGCTTG
TCTGTAAGCGGATGCCGGGAGCAGACAAGCCCGTCAGGGCGCGTCAGCGGGTGTTGGCGGGTGTCGGGGC
TGGCTTAACTATGCGGCATCAGAGCAGATTGTACTGAGAGTGCACCATATGCGGTGTGAAATACCGCACA
GATGCGTAAGGAGAAAATACCGCATCAGGCGCCATTCGCCATTCAGGCTGCGCAACTGTTGGGAAGGGCG
ATCGGTGCGGGCCTCTTCGCTATTACGCCAGCTGGCGAAAGGGGGATGTGCTGCAAGGCGATTAAGTTGG
GTAACGCCAGGGTTTTCCCAGTCACGACGTTGTAAAACGACGGCCAGTGAATTCGAGCTCGGTACCTCGC
GAATGCATCTAGATATCGGATCCCAGGTCTCAGATTCTACTTTTCGGCAGACCGCAGACTGATTTCTCCG
CCCATCCAGGGTTTGATAACTCCGTCCTGTTCCAGCAGCAGGGCTCCCTGTTTATCAATCCCCCGGCTAA
TCCCGAAAATCTCTTTGTCCCCAATGATCAGCTTCACGGGTCTATTGATGAAGTTATCCAGCTTCTCCCA
CCGTGGCAGATATGGAGCCAGGCCTTCCTGCTCGAACAGTTCCAGGGCTGCCCGCAGCTCTCGGATCAGC
GTAGCGGCCAGAGTATTCCTGTCCAGGTTAATCCCTGCTTCCTGCAGTGTGATCCAGCCCTGATTGACCA
CGCTTTCCTCCACGCGCCTCATAGCCACGTTAATCCCGGCGCCAATGACGATCTGTGCAGCATCGCCTGT
TATTCCGGCCAGCTCCACCAGGATGCCTGCCAGCTTTCTATCCTGCAGATACAGGTCATTGGGCCATTTG
ACTCGCACCTTGTCTGCTCCCAGCTTTCGCAGCGCTTCTGCCATGACAATTCCGATGACCGGGCCCAGGC
CGATTGCTGCTGGTCCCCGCTTCAGGCGCCAAAACATACTCAGGTACAGGTTAGCTCCAAAAGGAGAGAA
CCATTTCCTCCCTCTGCTTCCTCTCCCTGCCTGCTGATATTCTGCAATGCAAGCATCCCCACTCTTCAGC
TCGCCGATTCGATCCAGCAGGTACTGATTGGTGGAGTCTACCACAGGCAGGACTGCCACGCTCCCGCCGT
CCAGCTGTCCCAGAATCTGTTTAGCGTTCAGCAGCGGGATAGGCTCGGGCAGAGAGTAGCCCTTTCCGGG
CACGGTGAACACGTCCACGCCCCAGTCGCGCAGAGTCTGAATGTGCTTGTTGATAGCGGCCCTGGACATG
CCCAGGGTTTCTCCCAGCTGTTCGCCACTATGGAACTCGCCATTAGCCAGGAGAGCGATCAGCTTCAGAG
GCACAGTATTGTCTTTGCTAGCTGCGTAGTCTGGGACGTCATAGGGGTACCCGGCATAGTCGGGCACGTC
GTAGGGATAGCCAGCGTAATCCGGAACATCATACGGGTATGCCTTTGAGACCCGGGGCCCGTCGACTGCA
GAGGCCTGCATGCAAGCTTGGCGTAATCATGGTCATAGCTGTTTCCTGTGTGAAATTGTTATCCGCTCAC
AATTCCACACAACATACGAGCCGGAAGCATAAAGTGTAAAGCCTGGGGTGCCTAATGAGTGAGCTAACTC
ACATTAATTGCGTTGCGCTCACTGCCCGCTTTCCAGTCGGGAAACCTGTCGTGCCAGCTGCATTAATGAA
TCGGCCAACGCGCGGGGAGAGGCGGTTTGCGTATTGGGCGCTCTTCCGCTTCCTCGCTCACTGACTCGCT
GCGCTCGGTCGTTCGGCTGCGGCGAGCGGTATCAGCTCACTCAAAGGCGGTAATACGGTTATCCACAGAA
TCAGGGGATAACGCAGGAAAGAACATGTGAGCAAAAGGCCAGCAAAAGGCCAGGAACCGTAAAAAGGCCG
CGTTGCTGGCGTTTTTCCATAGGCTCCGCCCCCCTGACGAGCATCACAAAAATCGACGCTCAAGTCAGAG
GTGGCGAAACCCGACAGGACTATAAAGATACCAGGCGTTTCCCCCTGGAAGCTCCCTCGTGCGCTCTCCT
GTTCCGACCCTGCCGCTTACCGGATACCTGTCCGCCTTTCTCCCTTCGGGAAGCGTGGCGCTTTCTCATA
GCTCACGCTGTAGGTATCTCAGTTCGGTGTAGGTCGTTCGCTCCAAGCTGGGCTGTGTGCACGAACCCCC
CGTTCAGCCCGACCGCTGCGCCTTATCCGGTAACTATCGTCTTGAGTCCAACCCGGTAAGACACGACTTA
TCGCCACTGGCAGCAGCCACTGGTAACAGGATTAGCAGAGCGAGGTATGTAGGCGGTGCTACAGAGTTCT
TGAAGTGGTGGCCTAACTACGGCTACACTAGAAGAACAGTATTTGGTATCTGCGCTCTGCTGAAGCCAGT
TACCTTCGGAAAAAGAGTTGGTAGCTCTTGATCCGGCAAACAAACCACCGCTGGTAGCGGTGGTTTTTTT
GTTTGCAAGCAGCAGATTACGCGCAGAAAAAAAGGATCTCAAGAAGATCCTTTGATCTTTTCTACGGGGT
CTGACGCTCAGTGGAACGAAAACTCACGTTAAGGGATTTTGGTCATGAGGCGCACACCGTGGAAACGGAT
GAAGGCACGAACCCAGTTGACATAAGCCTGTTCGGTTCGTAAACTGTAATGCAAGTAGCGTATGCGCTCA
CGCAACTGGTCCAGAACCTTGACCGAACGCAGCGGTGGTAACGGCGCAGTGGCGGTTTTCATGGCTTGTT
ATGACTGTTTTTTTGTACAGTCTATGCCTCGGGCATCCAAGCAGCAAGCGCGTTACGCCGTGGGTCGATG
TTTGATGTTATGGAGCAGCAACGATGTTACGCAGCAGCAACGATGTTACGCAGCAGGGCAGTCGCCCTAA
AACAAAGTTAGGTGGCTCAAGTATGGGCATCATTCGCACATGTAGGCTCGGCCCTGACCAAGTCAAATCC
ATGCGGGCTGCTCTTGATCTTTTCGGTCGTGAGTTCGG
Features (pLannotate 1.2.2; 11 found; start..end, strand, type, name):
    493..528     +  CDS            rop (fragment): Rop protein, which maintains plasmids at low copy number; rop
    630..729     +  misc_feature   bom (fragment): basis of mobility region from pBR322
    735..892     -  CDS            lacZα (fragment): LacZα fragment of β-galactosidase; lacZ fragment
    950..1906    -  CDS            TurboID: mutant of the E. coli biotin ligase BioID engineered for improved catalytic efficiency (Branon et al., 2018)
   2086..2102    -  protein_bind   lac operator: The lac repressor binds to the lac operator to inhibit transcription in E. coli. This inhibition can be relieved by adding lactose or isopropyl-β-D-thiogalactopyranoside (IPTG). lac repressor encoded by lacI
   2110..2140    -  promoter       lac promoter: promoter for the E. coli lac operon
   2155..2176    -  protein_bind   CAP binding site: CAP binding activates transcription in the presence of cAMP. E. coli catabolite activator protein
   2189..2281    -  CDS            lacI (fragment): lac repressor; lacI; The lac repressor binds to the lac operator to inhibit transcription in E. coli. This inhibition can be relieved by adding lactose or isopropyl-β-D-thiogalactopyranoside (IPTG).
   2464..3052    -  rep_origin     ori: high-copy-number ColE1/pMB1/pBR322/pUC origin of replication
   3167..3195    +  promoter       Pc promoter: intI1 (promoter lies within the coding sequence); class 1 integron promoter
   3384..379     +  CDS            GmR (across the origin): gentamycin acetyltransferase; aacC1; confers resistance to gentamycin
