[The description below was written by a language model from this plasmid's Addgene catalogue record and pLannotate feature annotations shown in this document.]
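Description:
LI D-E TurboID is a Golden Gate level I (LI) module plasmid from the Ti-TAN toolbox, a set of parts for building TurboID-based proximity labeling constructs for use in Nicotiana benthamiana. It is built on pUC57(Gent), a small bacterial cloning vector of about 3.5 kb. Propagation in E. coli relies on a high-copy ColE1/pUC-type origin, and selection is by gentamicin, conferred by the aacC1 gentamicin acetyltransferase gene driven by the class 1 integron Pc promoter. Short remnants of rop, bom and lacI are also annotated, along with a lacZα fragment and the lac promoter, operator and CAP site that flank the cloning region, as is typical for pUC-derived backbones.

Although the catalogue lists it as an empty backbone with no insert, the module carries the TurboID coding sequence, an engineered E. coli biotin ligase with high catalytic efficiency that biotinylates proteins near its fusion partner. According to the depositor, a 3xHA-TurboID sequence was amplified from a mammalian expression plasmid. A silent C-to-A change at nucleotide 249 of TurboID leaves the protein sequence unaltered; the record does not state the reason for it. The feature table annotates only TurboID itself, not the HA tag.

The "D-E" designation indicates the position the part occupies in the assembly scheme, defined by its flanking fusion sites, though the record does not spell out what that position corresponds to. No plant promoter or terminator is annotated, so the plasmid serves as a donor part to be combined with other LI modules into higher-level expression constructs rather than as an expression vector itself.
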