Addgene plasmid #209386: LI D-E TurboID
Purpose: (Empty Backbone) Golden Gate LI D-E module
Depositing lab: Rosa Lozano-Durán. Depositing organization: Center for Plant Molecular Biology (ZMBP). Publication: The Ti-TAN plasmid toolbox for TurboID-based proximity labeling assays in Nicotiana benthamiana. Tan H, Zhou Y, Dinius E, Lozano-Duran R. J Integr Plant Biol. 2024 Jan 31. doi: 10.1111/jipb.13610. PubMed 38294100.
Backbone
  Vector backbone: pUC57(Gent)
  Backbone manufacturer: Parniske lab
  Vector type: Cloning vector
Growth in bacteria
  Bacterial resistance: Gentamicin, 10 μg/mL
  Growth temperature: 37°C
  Growth strain: DH5alpha
  Copy number: High Copy
Gene/Insert
  Gene/Insert name: None
  Mutation: TurboID gene sequence C249A
Terms and licenses: Academic/Nonprofit Terms; Industry Terms: Not Available to Industry
Depositor comments: 3XHA-TurboID sequence was amplified from 3xHA-TurboID-NLS_pCDNA3 (Addgene#107171). The 249th nucleotide cytosine (C) of TurboID was changed to adenine (A) without affecting the TurboID protein sequence.
How to cite: LI D-E TurboID was a gift from Rosa Lozano-Durán (Addgene plasmid # 209386 ; http://n2t.net/addgene:209386 ; RRID:Addgene_209386)
